Addgene plasmid #92401: PhOTO-M (pMTB:memb-Dendra2-2A-H2B-Cerulean)
Purpose: Constitutive expression of membrane green-to-red photoconvertible Dendra2 and the nuclear blue fluorescent protein Cerulean.
Depositing lab: Periklis Pantazis. Depositing organization: ETH Zurich (Swiss Federal Institute of Technology). Publication: PhOTO zebrafish: a transgenic resource for in vivo lineage tracing during development and regeneration. Dempsey WP, Fraser SE, Pantazis P. PLoS One. 2012;7(3):e32888. doi: 10.1371/journal.pone.0032888. Epub 2012 Mar 14. PubMed 22431986.
Backbone
  Vector backbone: pMTB
  Backbone size w/o insert (bp): 6362
  Total vector size (bp): 8381
  Vector type: Zebrafish Expression
Growth in bacteria
  Bacterial resistance: Ampicillin, 100 μg/mL
  Growth temperature: 37°C
  Growth strain: DH5alpha
  Copy number: High Copy
Gene/Insert 1
  Gene/Insert name: Dendra2
  Species: Synthetic
  Insert size (bp): 717
  GenBank ID: GU734658.1
  Promoter: bactin2
  Tag / fusion protein: membrane tag (N terminal on insert)
  Cloning method: Unknown
  Sequencing primers: 5′ SP6 - atttaggtgacactatagaagag; 3′ ccttagtcaccgccttcttg
Gene/Insert 2
  Gene/Insert name: Cerulean
  Species: Synthetic
  Insert size (bp): 717
  GenBank ID: KP666136.1
  Promoter: bactin2
  Tag / fusion protein: H2B tag (N terminal on insert)
  Cloning method: Unknown
  Sequencing primers: 5′ CGAAgagggcagaggaagtc; 3′ TATAGTGAGTCGTATTAC
Terms and licenses: Academic/Nonprofit Terms; Industry Terms: Not Available to Industry
How to cite: PhOTO-M (pMTB:memb-Dendra2-2A-H2B-Cerulean) was a gift from Periklis Pantazis (Addgene plasmid # 92401 ; http://n2t.net/addgene:92401 ; RRID:Addgene_92401)
