[The description below was written by a language model from this plasmid's Addgene catalogue record and pLannotate feature annotations shown in this document.]
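Description:
PhOTO-M (pMTB:memb-Dendra2-2A-H2B-Cerulean) is a zebrafish expression plasmid built on the pMTB backbone, a pBluescript-derived vector. It is maintained in E. coli through a high-copy ColE1/pUC-type origin and selected with ampicillin via the β-lactamase gene. Remnants of the cloning vector, including a partial f1 origin, lac promoter/operator elements, lacZα and MCS fragments, and T3 and T7 phage promoters, are also annotated. The catalogue lists a total size of 8,381 bp, whereas the sequenced record behind the feature table is 8,282 nt, a small discrepancy the record does not explain.

The payload is a single bicistronic open reading frame driven by the bactin2 (β-actin) promoter, which gives broad constitutive expression. The annotation software detects only a short match to a chicken β-actin promoter in this region. An SP6 promoter sits just upstream of the coding sequence. The first cistron is Dendra2, a green-to-red photoconvertible fluorescent protein, carrying an N-terminal membrane-targeting tag. It is joined by a 2A peptide, which causes ribosomal skipping and so produces two separate proteins, to Cerulean fused at its N terminus to human histone H2B, which directs the blue fluorescence to chromatin. The membrane tag and the 2A element are not annotated as separate features. An SV40 polyadenylation signal is annotated near the end of the cassette, although on the opposite strand to the coding sequences.

Cells expressing the construct therefore show blue nuclei and green membranes, and chosen cells can be switched to red by light. According to the associated publication title, this supports in vivo lineage tracing during zebrafish development and regeneration.
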