Features (pLannotate 1.2.2; 18 found; start..end, strand, type, name):
    481..858     -  CDS            H2B: human histone H2B; HIST1H2BJ
    964..1653    -  CDS            Dendra2: Dendra2 is a photoconvertible green fluorescent protein published in 2006, derived from Dendronephthya sp.. It has high acid sensitivity.
   1806..1824    -  promoter       SP6 promoter: promoter for bacteriophage SP6 RNA polymerase
   3342..3366    -  promoter       chicken β-actin promoter (fragment): contains a 21-bp deletion relative to the standard chicken β-actin promoter
   4772..4812    -  misc_feature   MCS (fragment): pBluescript multiple cloning site
   4825..4843    -  promoter       T3 promoter: promoter for bacteriophage T3 RNA polymerase
   4888..4904    -  protein_bind   lac operator: The lac repressor binds to the lac operator to inhibit transcription in E. coli. This inhibition can be relieved by adding lactose or isopropyl-β-D-thiogalactopyranoside (IPTG). lac repressor encoded by lacI
   4912..4942    -  promoter       lac promoter: promoter for the E. coli lac operon
   4957..4978    -  protein_bind   CAP binding site: CAP binding activates transcription in the presence of cAMP. E. coli catabolite activator protein
   4991..5083    -  CDS            lacI (fragment): lac repressor; lacI; The lac repressor binds to the lac operator to inhibit transcription in E. coli. This inhibition can be relieved by adding lactose or isopropyl-β-D-thiogalactopyranoside (IPTG).
   5266..5854    -  rep_origin     ori: high-copy-number ColE1/pMB1/pBR322/pUC origin of replication
   6025..6885    -  CDS            AmpR: β-lactamase; bla; confers resistance to ampicillin, carbenicillin, and related antibiotics
   6886..6990    -  promoter       AmpR promoter: bla
   7016..7399    -  rep_origin     f1 ori (fragment) (sequence partly withheld): f1 bacteriophage origin of replication; arrow indicates direction of (+) strand synthesis
   7406..7561    -  CDS            lacZα (fragment): LacZα fragment of β-galactosidase; lacZ fragment
   7569..7587    +  promoter       T7 promoter: promoter for bacteriophage T7 RNA polymerase
   7859..7993    +  polyA_signal   SV40 poly(A) signal: SV40 polyadenylation signal
   8025..462     -  CDS            mCerulean (across the origin): enhanced monomeric variant of CFP (Rizzo et al., 2004) mammalian codon-optimized
>Addgene plasmid #92401 | PhOTO-M (pMTB:memb-Dendra2-2A-H2B-Cerulean) | addgene full sequence | sequence record 182709 | Addgene NGS Result
GGTGATATAGACGTTGTCGCTGATGGCGTTGTACTCCAGCTTGTGCCCCAGGATGTTGCCGTCCTCCTTG
AAGTCGATGCCCTTCAGCTCGATGCGGTTCACCAGGGTGTCGCCCTCGAACTTCACCTCGGCGCGGGTCT
TGTAGTTGCCGTCGTCCTTGAAGAAGATGGTGCGCTCCTGGACGTAGCCTTCGGGCATGGCGGACTTGAA
GAAGTCGTGCTGCTTCATGTGGTCGGGGTAGCGGGCGAAGCACTGCACGCCCCAGGTCAGGGTGGTCACG
AGGGTGGGCCAGGGCACGGGCAGCTTGCCGGTGGTGCAGATGAACTTCAGGGTCAGCTTGCCGTAGGTGG
CATCGCCCTCGCCCTCGCCGGACACGCTGAACTTGTGGCCGTTTACGTCGCCGTCCAGCTCGACCAGGAT
GGGCACCACCCCGGTGAACAGCTCCTCGCCCTTGCTCACCATGGTGGCGACCTGTGGATCCTTAGCGCTG
GTGTACTTGGTGATGGCCTTAGTACCCTCGGACACGGCGTGCTTGGCCAACTCCCCAGGCAGCAGCAGGC
GCACGGCCGTCTGGATCTCCCTGGAGGTGATGGTCGAGCGCTTGTTGTAATGCGCCAGGCGGGAAGCCTC
ACCTGCGATGCGCTCGAAAATGTCGTTCACAAACGAATTCATGATGCCCATGGCCTTGGACGAAATGCCG
GTGTCAGGGTGGACCTGCTTCAGAACCTTGTACACATAGATGGAATAGCTCTCCTTGCGGCTGCGCTTGC
GCTTCTTGCCGCCTTTCTTCTGCGCCTTAGTCACCGCCTTCTTGGAGCCCTTTTTCGGGGCGGGAGCAGA
CTTCGCTGGCTCTGGCATTACGTAAGGGCCGGGATTCTCCTCCACGTCACCGCATGTTAGAAGACTTCCT
CTGCCCTCTCCTGATCCCTTAATTAAACTCTTGTACACGCCGCTGTCGCCGGACCACACCTGGCTGGGCA
GGGGGCTGTAGCGGGCCACGGCGTGCTCGTACAGCTTCACCTTGTTGTAGTCGCTGTCGTTGCCCAGGAT
CTCGATGCGGTGGTCCACGAAGTGGGCGTCGGGCAGCTGCACCACCTTCTTGGCCTTGTAGGTGGTCTTG
AAGTCGCACAGGTAGTGGCCGCCGCCCTCCAGCAACAGGGCCATGTTGATGTTGCCCACCAGCAGGCCGT
CGCGCACGTGCAGCTTCTCGGTGCTGGGCTCCCACTTCAGGGTCTTCTTCTGCATCACGGGGCCGTTGGG
GGGGAAGTTGGTGCCCTTGAAGCGCACGTTCTGGAAGAAGCAGTCGCCCTCCAGGCTGATGTCGCTGCGG
ATGGTGCAGATGCCCTTGTCCTCGAAGGTCATGGTGCGCTCCCAGCTGTAGCCCTCGGGGAAGCTCTGCT
TGAAGTAGTCGGGGATGTCCTCGGGGTACTTGGTGAACACCCGGTTGCCGTAGTGCACGGCGGTGGTCAG
GATGTCGTAGCTGAAGGGCAGGGGGGCGCCCTCCTTCACGGTCAGGTTGGCGGTCTGGGTGCCCTCGTAG
GGCTTGCCCTTGCCCTCGCCCTCGATCACGAAGGCGTGGCCGTTCACGTTGCCCTCCATGTGCACCTTCA
CGCGCATGTCCTCCTTGATCAGGTTAATTCCCGGGGTGTTCATGACCGGTGCCTCGTCGTCGTTCAGGTT
GTCCTTGCGCTTGCTCTTGATGCAGCCCATGGCGGCCTCGTCGTCGTTCAGGTTGTCCTTGCGCTTGCTC
TTGATGCAGCCCATATCGATGGGATCCTGCAAAAAGAACAAGTAGCTTGTACTCTTCTATAGTGTCACCT
AAATAGGCCTAGGATGGCGAACTGTAAAAGAAAGGGAAACTGTTAGAATTGCACTGCTGCCAGGGAGAGG
CGTTTCAGCAAGCATGTGACCATCTGGAGTCAACTTCCTGTTTTGCTCTGCATTCTACAGTCTGACCGCT
GGTGGGCGCTAGTGACAGCGCGCGCCTCAGATATGCCAGACAAAGGAAGTCCCTCTGCATTCTCTCATTA
TTACCATAAAAGGCAATGGTTTGAGCCGCTTTGCGGCTGCCGGCGGTGTGGCACTCAGCCAGAGTCGTAG
GGCTCAGTAAAAAGGAACAGATTTCGACATTCATCACACCAGGACCACTCCCTAAATTTTACACAAATGA
AGTTTCACATCCTCTTCCACCCTCGCCTGCGATCAATTACACAACCGCATTTCAACGGGTGTCTGCCGCC
GGGTGTTACTGCGTCACAGATCTGCAGTCAGTCCACGGACTCCTCGTGAGCGGAGACTTCACACTAAAGC
ATTTCTGGACGGTCACTCTCAGTCGGTTCAGTTCATAGTCTAGCCTCAAAAATCACCGAGATCCTGAAAA
ACTGATGGGCTCTGCTTCGACAGTCACAGCGGCTGAAGTGCAGCCAGAGAACTCCGCAGCCGTTATTAAA
GTGGACCACACCTCTAAAATTCAAATCTTTCATAGCGGATACAACACTTCACTAACGTTAACGTTAATCT
TCAGCTTCATTAAAGACAGAGGGGGCTGCAGGCTACATTTAAATAGAACACATAACAAAAAGAAAATTAA
CCAAGTTAAAACTAAATGCCAATACCCGTTACTAATAACAAGATCTTCGATCTTATAAAGCACGAATGAG
CCGATGTTAGATTGATGGGGTTTACGTTACATCAGATGAGAGCTGGTTAGCCGGCTAGCTAAAGTAGGTC
ACACCCTGCTGCAGCACTGCCTGCACAAAGAACTTCCCATGCCGGCTATCCATCAAGTGTGCAACATGCT
CACCAGCACCCTCAAAACTGTAGTTAAAAATCACATTTATGGCTGTTAAAGAGAGATTAGCCAGAACACA
ACTTTATATTAAGACTTAACACCCATTTCACACCGGCCTATTCAATGTTCAATGTCGTGCCTACGACTGG
TCACGTTAAATTACCGACATTCTCACCTGCCACATCCACTAACGCTACAAAAAAGTTAAGATACAGCCAA
TATTTATTAAATATAACATAGATTATCAAAAGAACCACCACTTATAAATCAAACCTAGTAGATAACTACA
AAGAGACCGTTATGAACTGTCTAAAGACTTCATCAAATCATATTTATCCATTTACACATTTTACTTAACA
TTAATAGATAGAAACTATAATTAAACGCTTAAAAACTGTAAAACCAACTCACCTTGGGTTTGGGGGGTTG
TCGACTTAAGAGAATGGGTTACAAGCAGATGATATTCCGCACTAGCTGCGTGTGGAGGAGCTCAAAGTGA
GGCTGAAAAGCTGGGCGCGCTCTTTTATATGACGGCACATACCCGGCTCTAGCCATAAAAGGTAAACTTT
CGGAGCTCTGTGCTCTGATTGGTCCAGCGTCACACACCCGGCTGTCGCGTGCACATTGCTACACTTGCTT
CTTGCAACTTGAGAGTGAAAGAAGGGGAAGCTTAACTGGTTAAAGAACAAGGCCATGGCGATTTCCTATA
AAACTGGAATTTTTATTTGCAAATTTTAACACAGAATTTTTCGTATTTTTCTGCGACAACGCCAAGACTC
AATTAAACTTTTCAAAAAGTCTGTGCAGAGTTACAAGTGGCAGAATGCGTCATAATGATGGATGCCTCCA
TGATCCTGTGTTGTGTTTTCAATCTAACACAACAGCAGCTCTGTAGGTCATTTACCTCTTGTGTTCACGA
AATACCGTAATACAAACAATGGGGGATCTAATGAGTACTTTTCCATGTATAAAATGGACATTTTTTTTAT
CCAAATTAGGATGACACTACTTGTAGTATGTTGTATGAGCAACTAGCTGGTCTTAGCTCAGTAGTAATGC
ACTTTAAGAAAGTGCTTTAATAACTTTGAATGAATGGGACCTGCATTCCATGCCACATTGCTTCACTATT
TTTGTGTGTACAAGTTACACAATGATGTATAAAGTGAGTGATAGCAGTTACATTTTTGCAAGTGGGCCTA
CCTCAGGTTTAATGTTCATTAGAAATGTTATATGTCAAGTCTTGATCTTAAATAGTTAAATTTTCTGTTC
ATAATTTCATGTCGTGTCTATGCAGACATAACATTTCTTTTTAAAGAGGTTTATAAGGATAAATCCTAAG
AACATAATTCTCATTAAAAGTAGAAAAAAAAAAACACTGAAAGTGTTGGTGATCAGCTACAATAAATAAT
ATTTTGCACACATTTCAGATATTGCCACACTGAATAACAGATAAAGCTGTGCTTGAGCAGCAGTGATCAT
GATAAACTACATGTGACTTTTTACTGTGTAACTTGGGAGTAATGCACATGGCCTTCAGTGGGAGTTATAA
ACAAAAACAGCTGATTGTGTTAAAAGTGCTTGCTGATACCAAGGACAATGAGGTGATGTGACTTTTATTT
TGTTTTTGGCAAATTCCAAGTATTTTGACAAGACTTTTTACAATTCTGAGCATTTTACCTCTAAAATATG
GAAGTTTCTCAGAGTAAACGTTGAGTATAGGTAATGACTAGGCCCTCGAGCCGGGCCCAAGTGATCTCCA
AAAAATAAGTACTTTTTGACTGTAAATAAAATTGTAAGGAGTAAAAAGTACTTTTTTTTCTAAAAAAATG
TAATTAAGTAAAAGTAAAAGTATTGATTTTTAATTGTACTCAAGTAAAGTAAAAATCCCCAAAAATAATA
CTTAAGTACAGTAATCAAGTAAAATTACTCAAGTACTTTACACCTCTGGTTCTTGACCCCCTACCTTCAG
CAAGCCCAGCAGATCCACTAGTTCTAGAGCGGCCGCCACCGCGGTGGAGCTCCAGCTTTTGTTCCCTTTA
GTGAGGGTTAATTGCGCGCTTGGCGTAATCATGGTCATAGCTGTTTCCTGTGTGAAATTGTTATCCGCTC
ACAATTCCACACAACATACGAGCCGGAAGCATAAAGTGTAAAGCCTGGGGTGCCTAATGAGTGAGCTAAC
TCACATTAATTGCGTTGCGCTCACTGCCCGCTTTCCAGTCGGGAAACCTGTCGTGCCAGCTGCATTAATG
AATCGGCCAACGCGCGGGGAGAGGCGGTTTGCGTATTGGGCGCTCTTCCGCTTCCTCGCTCACTGACTCG
CTGCGCTCGGTCGTTCGGCTGCGGCGAGCGGTATCAGCTCACTCAAAGGCGGTAATACGGTTATCCACAG
AATCAGGGGATAACGCAGGAAAGAACATGTGAGCAAAAGGCCAGCAAAAGGCCAGGAACCGTAAAAAGGC
CGCGTTGCTGGCGTTTTTCCATAGGCTCCGCCCCCCTGACGAGCATCACAAAAATCGACGCTCAAGTCAG
AGGTGGCGAAACCCGACAGGACTATAAAGATACCAGGCGTTTCCCCCTGGAAGCTCCCTCGTGCGCTCTC
CTGTTCCGACCCTGCCGCTTACCGGATACCTGTCCGCCTTTCTCCCTTCGGGAAGCGTGGCGCTTTCTCA
TAGCTCACGCTGTAGGTATCTCAGTTCGGTGTAGGTCGTTCGCTCCAAGCTGGGCTGTGTGCACGAACCC
CCCGTTCAGCCCGACCGCTGCGCCTTATCCGGTAACTATCGTCTTGAGTCCAACCCGGTAAGACACGACT
TATCGCCACTGGCAGCAGCCACTGGTAACAGGATTAGCAGAGCGAGGTATGTAGGCGGTGCTACAGAGTT
CTTGAAGTGGTGGCCTAACTACGGCTACACTAGAAGAACAGTATTTGGTATCTGCGCTCTGCTGAAGCCA
GTTACCTTCGGAAAAAGAGTTGGTAGCTCTTGATCCGGCAAACAAACCACCGCTGGTAGCGGTGGTTTTT
TTGTTTGCAAGCAGCAGATTACGCGCAGAAAAAAAGGATCTCAAGAAGATCCTTTGATCTTTTCTACGGG
GTCTGACGCTCAGTGGAACGAAAACTCACGTTAAGGGATTTTGGTCATGAGATTATCAAAAAGGATCTTC
ACCTAGATCCTTTTAAATTAAAAATGAAGTTTTAAATCAATCTAAAGTATATATGAGTAAACTTGGTCTG
ACAGTTACCAATGCTTAATCAGTGAGGCACCTATCTCAGCGATCTGTCTATTTCGTTCATCCATAGTTGC
CTGACTCCCCGTCGTGTAGATAACTACGATACGGGAGGGCTTACCATCTGGCCCCAGTGCTGCAATGATA
CCGCGAGACCCACGCTCACCGGCTCCAGATTTATCAGCAATAAACCAGCCAGCCGGAAGGGCCGAGCGCA
GAAGTGGTCCTGCAACTTTATCCGCCTCCATCCAGTCTATTAATTGTTGCCGGGAAGCTAGAGTAAGTAG
TTCGCCAGTTAATAGTTTGCGCAACGTTGTTGCCATTGCTACAGGCATCGTGGTGTCACGCTCGTCGTTT
GGTATGGCTTCATTCAGCTCCGGTTCCCAACGATCAAGGCGAGTTACATGATCCCCCATGTTGTGCAAAA
AAGCGGTTAGCTCCTTCGGTCCTCCGATCGTTGTCAGAAGTAAGTTGGCCGCAGTGTTATCACTCATGGT
TATGGCAGCACTGCATAATTCTCTTACTGTCATGCCATCCGTAAGATGCTTTTCTGTGACTGGTGAGTAC
TCAACCAAGTCATTCTGAGAATAGTGTATGCGGCGACCGAGTTGCTCTTGCCCGGCGTCAATACGGGATA
ATACCGCGCCACATAGCAGAACTTTAAAAGTGCTCATCATTGGAAAACGTTCTTCGGGGCGAAAACTCTC
AAGGATCTTACCGCTGTTGAGATCCAGTTCGATGTAACCCACTCGTGCACCCAACTGATCTTCAGCATCT
TTTACTTTCACCAGCGTTTCTGGGTGAGCAAAAACAGGAAGGCAAAATGCCGCAAAAAAGGGAATAAGGG
CGACACGGAAATGTTGAATACTCATACTCTTCCTTTTTCAATATTATTGAAGCATTTATCAGGGTTATTG
TCTCATGAGCGGATACATATTTGAATGTATTTAGAAAAATAAACAAATAGGGGTTCCGCGCACATTTCCC
CGAAAAGTGCCACCTAAATTGTAAGCGTTAATATTTTGTTAAAATTCGCGTTAAATTTTTGTTAAATCAG
CTCATTTTTTAACCAATAGGCCGAAATCGGCAAAATCCCTTATAAATCAAAAGAATAGACCGAGATAGGG
T
[37 nt withheld, positions 7142-7178]
AAAGAACGTGGACTCCAACGTCAAAGG
[49 nt withheld, positions 7206-7254]
T
[91 nt withheld, positions 7256-7346]
G
[52 nt withheld, positions 7348-7399]
GTCCCATTCGCCATTCAGGCTGCGCAACTGTTGGGAAGGGCGATCGGTGCGGGCCTCTTCGCTATTACGC
CAGCTGGCGAAAGGGGGATGTGCTGCAAGGCGATTAAGTTGGGTAACGCCAGGGTTTTCCCAGTCACGAC
GTTGTAAAACGACGGCCAGTGAGCGCGCGTAATACGACTCACTATAGGGCGAATTGGGTACCGGCATATG
GTTCTTGACAGAGGTGTAAAAAGTACTCAAAAATTTTACTCAAGTGAAAGTACAAGTACTTAGGGAAAAT
TTTACTCAATTAAAAGTAAAAGTATCTGGCTAGAATCTTACTTGAGTAAAAGTAAAAAAGTACTCCATTA
AAATTGTACTTGAGTATTAGATCTGCATGCGTTTAAACCCGGGATATCAAAAAACCTCCCACACCTCCCC
CTGAACCTGAAACATAAAATGAATGCAATTGTTGTTGTTAACTTGTTTATTGCAGCTTATAATGGTTACA
AATAAAGCAATAGCATCACAAATTTCACAAATAAAGCATTTTTTTCACTGCATTCTAGTTGTGGTTTGTC
CAAACTCATCAATGTATCTTATCATGTCTGGATCACCGGTGCTAGTTATTGCTCAGCGGGACGTCTTACT
TGTACAGCTCGTCCATGCCGAGAGTGATCCCGGCGGCGGTCACGAACTCCAGCAGGACCATGTGATCGCG
CTTCTCGTTGGGGTCTTTGCTCAGCTTGGACTGGGTGCTCAGGTAGTGGTTGTCGGGCAGCAGCACGGGG
CCGTCGCCGATGGGGGTGTTCTGCTGGTAGTGGTCGGCGAGCTGCACGCTGCCGTCCTCGATGTTGTGGC
GGATCTTGAAGTTGGCCTTGATGCCGTTCTTCTGCTTGTCGGC
